>Addgene plasmid #49205 | Flag‐mTim1 (Bl/6) | addgene partial sequence | sequence record 76035 | EF1a-F 5'-TCAAGCCTCAGACAGTGGTTC-3'
AGCTTGGTACCGAGCTCGGATCCATGGCCTTACCAGTGACCGCCTTGCTCCTGCCGCTAGCCTTGCTGCT
CCACGCCGCCAGGCCGGATTACAAGGACGATGACGACAAGATCGATTCTTATGTGGAAGTAAAGGGGGTG
GTGGGTCACCCTGTCACACTTCCATGTACTTACTCAACATATCGTGGAATCACAACGACATGTTGGGGCC
GAGGGCAATGCCCATCTTCTGCTTGTCAAAATACACTTATTTGGACCAATGGACATCGTGTCACCTATCA
GAAGAGCAGTCGGTACAACTTAAAGGGGCATATTTCAGAAGGAGATGTGTCCTTGACGATAGAGAACTCT
GTTGAGAGTGACAGTGGTCTGTATTGTTGTCGAGTGGAGATTCCTGGATGGTTTAATGATCAGAAAGTGA
CCTTTTCATTGCAAGTTAAACCAGAGATTCCCACACGTCCTCCAAGAAGACCCACAACTACAAGGCCCAC
AGCTACAGGAAGACCCACGGCTATTTCAACAAGATCCACACATGTACCAACATCAACCAGAGTCTCTACC
TCCACTCCTCCAACATCTACACACACATGGACTCACAAACCAGACTGGAATGGCACTGTGACATCCTCAG
GAGATACCTGGAGTAATCACACTGAAGCAATCCCTCCAGGGAAGCCGCAGAAAAACCCTACTAAGGGCTT
CTATGTTGGCATCTGCATCGCAGCCCTGCTGCTACTGCTCCTTGTGAGCACCGTGGCTATCACCAGGTAC
ATACTTATGAAAAGGAAGTCAGCATCTCTAAGCGTGGTTGCCTTCCGTGTCTCT
