[The description below was written by a language model from this plasmid's Addgene catalogue record.]
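Description:
Flag‐mTim1 (Bl/6) is a mammalian expression plasmid that produces an N-terminally Flag-tagged form of mouse Tim1 (Havcr1, also known as KIM-1 or hepatitis A virus cellular receptor 1), specifically the C57BL/6 allele. It is built on pCDEF3-CD8SS-Flag, a lab-modified derivative of the pCDEF3 expression vector in which the human CD8α signal sequence and a Flag epitope have been placed upstream of the cloning site. The plasmid is propagated in E. coli under ampicillin selection and is recorded as low copy. It also carries a neomycin resistance marker, so stably transfected mammalian cells can be selected with G418. No feature table is provided, so the origin of replication and polyadenylation signal are not stated.

Transcription of the insert is driven by the EF1a promoter, a strong constitutive promoter that works well in many mammalian cell types, including lymphoid cells. The Tim1 coding sequence was inserted between ClaI and EcoRI sites, both of which are preserved, and it lacks its own native signal sequence. Instead, the backbone-encoded CD8α leader directs the nascent protein into the secretory pathway. Cleavage of that leader would be expected to leave the Flag epitope at the extreme N terminus of the mature protein, on the extracellular side of this transmembrane receptor. This would allow surface Tim1 to be detected or engaged with anti-Flag antibodies without relying on Tim1-specific reagents.

The construct is intended for ectopic expression of tagged mouse Tim1 in mammalian cells. The associated publication concerns TIM-1 expression on activated T cells and its costimulatory role in T cell activation.
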