Addgene plasmid #49205: Flag‐mTim1 (Bl/6)
Purpose: expresses Flag tagged mouse Tim1
Depositing lab: Lawrence Kane. Depositing organization: University of Pittsburgh (University, School of Medicine, and Cancer Institute). Publication: T cell Ig and mucin 1 (TIM-1) is expressed on in vivo-activated T cells and provides a costimulatory signal for T cell activation. de Souza AJ, Oriss TB, O'malley KJ, Ray A, Kane LP. Proc Natl Acad Sci U S A. 2005 Nov 22;102(47):17113-8. Epub 2005 Nov 11. 10.1073/pnas.0508643102 PubMed 16284246.
Backbone
  Vector backbone: pCDEF3-CD8SS-Flag
  Backbone manufacturer: Kane Lab
  Modifications to backbone: a pCDEF3 expression plasmid containing the human CD8α signal sequence and Flag epitope tag
  Vector type: Mammalian Expression
  Selectable markers: Neomycin (select with G418)
Growth in bacteria
  Bacterial resistance: Ampicillin, 100 μg/mL
  Growth temperature: 37°C
  Growth strain: DH5alpha
  Copy number: Low Copy
Gene/Insert
  Gene/Insert name: Tim1 (BL/6 allele) (alt names: hepatitis A virus cellular receptor 1; Havcr1)
  Species: M. musculus (mouse)
  Mutation: Tim1 lacks its own signal sequence
  Entrez Gene: Havcr1 (a.k.a. RP23-31K14.2, AI503787, KIM-1, TIM-1, Tim1, Timd1)
  Promoter: EF1a
  Tag / fusion protein: signal sequence (N terminal on backbone); FLAG (N terminal on backbone)
  Cloning method: Restriction Enzyme; 5′ cloning site Cla1 (not destroyed); 3′ cloning site EcoRI (not destroyed)
  Sequencing primers: 5′ EF1a-F; 3′ SP6
Terms and licenses: Academic/Nonprofit Terms; Industry Terms: Not Available to Industry
How to cite: Flag‐mTim1 (Bl/6) was a gift from Lawrence Kane (Addgene plasmid # 49205 ; http://n2t.net/addgene:49205 ; RRID:Addgene_49205)
